Addgene plasmid #157536: pD649-HAsp-SEMA3A-COMP5AP-AviTag-9xHis
Purpose: Mammalian expression of secreted protein fused to COMP5AP-AviTag-9xHis.
Depositing lab: Chris Garcia. Publication: A Human IgSF Cell-Surface Interactome Reveals a Complex Network of Protein-Protein Interactions. Wojtowicz WM, Vielmetter J, Fernandes RA, Siepe DH, Eastman CL, Chisholm GB, Cox S, Klock H, Anderson PW, Rue SM, Miller JJ, Glaser SM, Bragstad ML, Vance J, Lam AW, Lesley SA, Zinn K, Garcia KC. Cell. 2020 Aug 20;182(4):1027-1043.e17. doi: 10.1016/j.cell.2020.07.025. PubMed 32822567.
Backbone
  Vector backbone: pD649
  Backbone size w/o insert (bp): 7153
  Vector type: Mammalian Expression
Growth in bacteria
  Bacterial resistance: Ampicillin, 100 μg/mL
  Growth temperature: 37°C
  Growth strain: DH5alpha
  Copy number: High Copy
Gene/Insert
  Gene/Insert name: SEMA3A (alt name: SEM3A)
  Species: H. sapiens (human)
  Insert size (bp): 2253
  Entrez Gene: SEMA3A (a.k.a. COLL1, HH16, Hsema-I, Hsema-III, SEMA1, SEMAD, SEMAIII, SEMAL, SemD, coll-1)
  Promoter: CMV/SP6
  Tag / fusion protein: COMP5AP-AviTag-9xHis (C terminal on backbone)
  Cloning method: Restriction Enzyme; 5′ cloning site GCGGCCGC (not destroyed); 3′ cloning site GGCGCGCC (not destroyed)
  Sequencing primers: 5′ ATTTAGGTGACACTATAG; 3′ CGTCGCACTCCATCACGGTG
Resource information
  A portion of this plasmid was derived from a plasmid made by: synthesis by ThermoFisher
Terms and licenses: Academic/Nonprofit Terms; Industry Terms: Not Available to Industry
Depositor comments: Some plasmids in this collection may have an IS4-like element ISVsa5 family transposase upstream of the CMV promoter.
How to cite: pD649-HAsp-SEMA3A-COMP5AP-AviTag-9xHis was a gift from Chris Garcia (Addgene plasmid # 157536 ; http://n2t.net/addgene:157536 ; RRID:Addgene_157536)
