[The description below was written by a language model from this plasmid's Addgene catalogue record and pLannotate feature annotations shown in this document.]
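Description:
pD649-HAsp-SEMA3A-COMP5AP-AviTag-9xHis is a mammalian expression plasmid built on the pD649 backbone for producing human semaphorin 3A (SEMA3A) as a secreted, multimerised fusion protein. It is maintained in E. coli as a high-copy plasmid through a ColE1/pUC-type origin and selected with ampicillin via the β-lactamase gene. The sequenced record is about 9.4 kb. It also carries an SV40 early promoter/EM7 promoter cassette driving a puromycin N-acetyltransferase gene followed by an SV40 poly(A) signal, which would allow puromycin selection in mammalian cells. Short fragments annotated as ble, KanR, lacZα, f1 ori and rrnB T2 appear to be backbone remnants rather than functional elements. The depositor notes that some plasmids in this collection may carry an IS4-like transposase element upstream of the CMV promoter; none is annotated in this feature table.

Expression is driven by the CMV immediate-early enhancer and promoter with a fragment of CMV intron A, followed by an SP6 promoter. The SP6 site could support in vitro transcription, and the 5′ sequencing primer anneals there. The open reading frame begins with a heterologous signal peptide (named HAsp in the construct, though the annotation tool matched it to an immunoglobulin heavy-chain leader fragment). Next comes the SEMA3A coding region, cloned between preserved NotI and AscI sites. Downstream, in frame on the backbone, are the coiled-coil region of rat cartilage oligomeric matrix protein (COMP), which assembles into pentamers, human placental alkaline phosphatase, an AviTag for enzymatic biotinylation, and a polyhistidine tag for affinity purification. A bGH poly(A) signal ends the transcript. Pentamerisation raises avidity for weak extracellular interactions, and the phosphatase gives an enzymatic readout. This fits use as a soluble binding probe in the associated screen for human cell-surface protein–protein interactions.
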