Features (pLannotate 1.2.2; 24 found; start..end, strand, type, name):
     77..380     +  enhancer       CMV enhancer: human cytomegalovirus immediate early enhancer
    381..584     +  promoter       CMV promoter: human cytomegalovirus (CMV) immediate early promoter
    720..763     +  intron         CMV intron (fragment): modified intron A from human cytomegalovirus
    815..833     +  promoter       SP6 promoter: promoter for bacteriophage SP6 RNA polymerase
    837..874     +  CDS            IgH signal sequence (fragment): signal sequence from the mouse immunoglobulin heavy chain variable region
    944..3235    +  CDS            SEMA3A: SEM3A_HUMAN - Also known as SEMAD. Experimental evidence at protein level: Swiss-Prot protein existence level 1. Involved in the development of the olfactory system and in neuronal control of puberty. Induces the collapse and paralysis of neuronal growth cones. Could serve as a ligand that guides specific growth cones by a motility-inhibiting mechanism. Binds to the complex neuropilin-1/plexin-1. From Homo sapiens (Human).
   3332..3511    +  CDS            Comp (fragment): COMP_RAT - Experimental evidence at protein level: Swiss-Prot protein existence level 1. May play a role in the structural integrity of cartilage via its interaction with other extracellular matrix proteins such as the collagens and fibronectin. Can mediate the interaction of chondrocytes with the cartilage extracellular matrix through interaction with cell surface integrin receptors. Could play a role in the pathogenesis of osteoarthritis. Potent suppressor of apoptosis in both primary chondrocytes and transformed cells. Suppresses apoptosis by blocking the activation of caspase-3 and by indu
   3499..4951    +  CDS            SEAP (fragment): secreted alkaline phosphatase from human placenta The natural enzyme has a C-terminal transmembrane sequence that is replaced by a GPI anchor.
   4976..5017    +  CDS            AviTag™ (fragment): peptide tag that allows for enzymatic biotinylation
   5021..5044    +  CDS            8xHis: 8xHis affinity tag
   5190..5301    +  polyA_signal   bGH poly(A) signal: bovine growth hormone polyadenylation signal
   5302..5410    +  rep_origin     f1 ori (fragment): f1 bacteriophage origin of replication; arrow indicates direction of (+) strand synthesis
   5424..5753    +  promoter       SV40 promoter: SV40 enhancer and early promoter
   5801..5848    +  promoter       EM7 promoter: synthetic bacterial promoter&nbsp
   5867..6466    +  CDS            PuroR (fragment): puromycin N-acetyltransferase; pac from Streptomyces; confers resistance to puromycin
   6476..6601    +  CDS            ble (fragment): BLE_KLEPN - Experimental evidence at protein level: Swiss-Prot protein existence level 1. Binding protein with a strong affinity to the bleomycin family of antibiotics. Binds to CL990; an antimitotic-antibiotic compound. From Klebsiella pneumoniae.
   6596..6717    +  polyA_signal   SV40 poly(A) signal: SV40 polyadenylation signal
   6770..7630    -  CDS            AmpR: β-lactamase; bla; confers resistance to ampicillin, carbenicillin, and related antibiotics
   7633..7729    -  promoter       AmpR promoter (fragment): bla
   7759..7783    -  CDS            KanR (fragment): aminoglycoside phosphotransferase; aph(3')-Ia; confers resistance to kanamycin
   7894..8482    +  rep_origin     ori: high-copy-number ColE1/pMB1/pBR322/pUC origin of replication
   8707..8724    +  terminator     rrnB T2 terminator (fragment): transcription terminator T2 from the E. coli rrnB gene
   8749..8768    -  CDS            lacZα (fragment): LacZα fragment of β-galactosidase; lacZ fragment
   9224..9240    +  protein_bind   lac operator: The lac repressor binds to the lac operator to inhibit transcription in E. coli. This inhibition can be relieved by adding lactose or isopropyl-β-D-thiogalactopyranoside (IPTG). lac repressor encoded by lacI
>Addgene plasmid #157536 | pD649-HAsp-SEMA3A-COMP5AP-AviTag-9xHis | addgene full sequence | sequence record 385998 | Addgene NGS Result
GGCATTGATTATTGACTAGTTATTAATAGTAATCAATTACGGGGTCATTAGTTCATAGCCCATATATGGA
GTTCCGCGTTACATAACTTACGGTAAATGGCCCGCCTGGCTGACCGCCCAACGACCCCCGCCCATTGACG
TCAATAATGACGTATGTTCCCATAGTAACGCCAATAGGGACTTTCCATTGACGTCAATGGGTGGAGTATT
TACGGTAAACTGCCCACTTGGCAGTACATCAAGTGTATCATATGCCAAGTACGCCCCCTATTGACGTCAA
TGACGGTAAATGGCCCGCCTGGCATTATGCCCAGTACATGACCTTATGGGACTTTCCTACTTGGCAGTAC
ATCTACGTATTAGTCATCGCTATTACCATGGTGATGCGGTTTTGGCAGTACATCAATGGGCGTGGATAGC
GGTTTGACTCACGGGGATTTCCAAGTCTCCACCCCATTGACGTCAATGGGAGTTTGTTTTGGCACCAAAA
TCAACGGGACTTTCCAAAATGTCGTAACAACTCCGCCCCATTGACGCAAATGGGCGGTAGGCGTGTACGG
TGGGAGGTCTATATAAGCAGAGCTCGTTTAGTGAACCGTCAGATCGCCTGGAGACGCCATCCACGCTGTT
TTGACCTCCATAGAAGACACCGGGACCGATCCAGCCTCCGCGGCCGGGAACGGTGCATTGGAACGCGGAT
TCCCCGTGCCAAGAGTGACGTAAGTACCGCCTATAGAGTCTATAGGCCCACCCCCTTGGCTTCGTTAGAA
CGCGGCTACAATTAATACATAACCTTATGTATCATACACATACGATTTAGGTGACACTATAGAATAACAT
CCACTTTGCCTTTCTCTCCACAGGTGTCCACTCCCAGGTCCAACTGCACCTCGGTTCTATCGAAAACGCG
CCTGCTAGCGCCACCATGAAGACCATCATTGCCCTGAGCTACATCTTCTGCCTGGTGTTCGCTGCGGCCG
CCAATTACCAGAACGGCAAGAACAACGTGCCCCGGCTGAAGCTGAGCTACAAAGAGATGCTGGAAAGCAA
CAACGTGATCACCTTCAACGGCCTGGCCAACAGCAGCAGCTACCACACCTTTCTGCTGGACGAGGAACGG
TCCAGACTGTACGTGGGAGCCAAGGACCACATCTTCAGCTTCGACCTGGTCAACATCAAGGACTTCCAGA
AAATCGTGTGGCCCGTGTCCTACACCAGACGGGATGAGTGTAAATGGGCCGGCAAGGACATCCTGAAAGA
GTGCGCCAACTTCATCAAGGTGCTGAAGGCCTACAATCAGACCCACCTGTACGCCTGTGGCACCGGCGCT
TTTCACCCTATCTGCACCTACATCGAGATCGGCCACCATCCTGAGGACAATATCTTCAAGCTGGAAAACA
GCCACTTCGAGAACGGCAGAGGCAAGAGCCCCTACGATCCTAAGCTGCTGACAGCCAGCCTGCTGATCGA
TGGCGAGCTGTATTCTGGCACAGCCGCCGACTTCATGGGCAGAGACTTCGCCATCTTCAGAACCCTGGGC
CACCACCATCCAATCAGAACCGAGCAGCACGACAGCCGGTGGCTGAACGACCCTAAGTTTATCAGCGCCC
ACCTGATCAGCGAGAGCGACAACCCCGAGGACGACAAGGTGTACTTCTTCTTCCGGGAAAACGCCATCGA
CGGCGAGCACTCTGGAAAAGCCACACACGCCAGAATCGGCCAGATCTGCAAGAACGACTTCGGCGGCCAC
AGATCCCTCGTGAACAAGTGGACCACCTTCCTGAAGGCCCGGCTGATCTGTTCTGTGCCCGGACCTAATG
GCATCGACACCCACTTCGACGAGCTGCAGGACGTGTTCCTGATGAACTTCAAGGACCCCAAGAATCCCGT
GGTGTACGGCGTGTTCACCACCAGCAGCAACATCTTCAAGGGCAGCGCCGTGTGCATGTACAGCATGTCC
GATGTGCGGAGAGTGTTTCTGGGCCCCTACGCTCACAGAGATGGCCCCAATTATCAGTGGGTGCCCTACC
AGGGCAGAGTGCCCTATCCTAGACCTGGCACCTGTCCTAGCAAGACCTTTGGCGGCTTCGACAGCACCAA
GGACCTGCCTGACGATGTGATTACCTTCGCCAGATCTCACCCCGCCATGTACAACCCTGTGTTCCCCATG
AACAACAGGCCCATCGTGATCAAGACCGACGTGAACTACCAGTTCACCCAGATCGTGGTGGACAGAGTGG
ATGCCGAGGACGGCCAGTACGACGTGATGTTCATCGGCACCGATGTGGGCACCGTGCTGAAAGTGGTGTC
TATCCCCAAAGAGACTTGGTACGACCTGGAAGAGGTGCTGCTGGAAGAGATGACCGTGTTCAGAGAGCCC
ACAGCCATCAGCGCCATGGAACTGAGCACAAAACAGCAACAGCTGTACATCGGCAGCACAGCCGGCGTTG
CACAACTGCCTCTGCACAGATGCGACATCTACGGCAAAGCCTGCGCCGAGTGTTGCCTGGCCAGAGATCC
TTACTGTGCCTGGGATGGCAGCGCCTGCAGCAGATACTTTCCTACCGCCAAGCGGCGGACCAGACGGCAG
GATATCAGAAACGGCGACCCTCTGACACACTGCAGCGACCTGCACCACGACAATCACCACGGACACAGCC
CCGAGGAAAGAATCATCTACGGGGTCGAGAACTCCAGCACATTCCTGGAATGCAGCCCCAAGAGCCAGCG
CGCTCTGGTGTATTGGCAGTTCCAGAGGCGCAATGAGGAACGGAAAGAGGAAATCCGGGTCGACGACCAC
ATCATCCGGACAGATCAGGGCCTGCTGCTGAGAAGCCTGCAACAGAAGGACAGCGGCAACTACCTGTGCC
ACGCCGTGGAACACGGCTTCATCCAGACACTGCTCAAAGTGACCCTGGAAGTGATCGACACCGAGCACCT
CGAGGAACTGCTGCACAAGGACGATGATGGCGACGGCAGCAAGACCAAAGAAATGAGCAACAGCATGACG
CCCTCTCAGAAAGTCTGGTACAGGGACTTCATGCAGCTGATCAATCACCCCAACCTGAACACCATGGACG
AGTTCTGCGAGCAAGTGTGGAAGCGGGACAGAAAGCAGCGGAGACAGAGGCCTGGACACACCCCTGGCAA
TAGCAACAAATGGAAGCACCTCCAAGAGAACAAGAAAGGCCGGAACAGACGGACCCACGAGTTTGAGAGG
GCCCCTAGATCTGTTGGCGCGCCGGAAGATCAAGTTGATCCAAGATTGATTGATGGCAAGGGCGGATCTC
TGGAGGTGCTGTTCCAGGGACCAGGCGGAAGCGGCAATCCCGGCGGCGATCTGGCCCCCCAGATGCTGCG
CGAGCTGCAGGAGACCAATGCCGCCCTGCAGGACGTGCGCGAGCTGCTGCGCCACCGCGTGAAGGAGATC
ACCTTCCTGAAGAACACCGTGATGGAGTGCGACGCCTGCGGTATGCAGCCCTCTAGAGGCTCCGGCTCCA
TCATCCCAGTTGAGGAGGAGAACCCGGACTTCTGGAACCGCGAGGCAGCCGAGGCCCTGGGTGCCGCCAA
GAAGCTGCAGCCTGCACAGACAGCCGCCAAGAACCTCATCATCTTCCTGGGCGATGGGATGGGGGTGTCT
ACGGTGACAGCTGCCAGGATCCTAAAAGGGCAGAAGAAGGACAAACTGGGGCCTGAGATACCCCTGGCCA
TGGACCGCTTCCCATATGTGGCTCTGTCCAAGACATACAATGTAGACAAACATGTGCCAGACAGTGGAGC
CACAGCCACGGCCTACCTGTGCGGGGTCAAGGGCAACTTCCAGACCATTGGCTTGAGTGCAGCCGCCCGC
TTTAACCAGTGCAACACGACACGCGGCAACGAGGTCATCTCCGTGATGAATCGGGCCAAGAAAGCAGGGA
AGTCAGTGGGAGTGGTAACCACCACACGAGTGCAGCACGCCTCGCCAGCCGGCACCTACGCCCACACGGT
GAACCGCAACTGGTACTCGGACGCCGACGTGCCTGCCTCGGCCCGCCAGGAGGGGTGCCAGGACATCGCT
ACGCAGCTCATCTCCAACATGGACATTGACGTGATCCTAGGTGGAGGCCGAAAGTACATGTTTCGCATGG
GAACCCCAGACCCTGAGTACCCAGATGACTACAGCCAAGGTGGGACCAGGCTGGACGGGAAGAATCTGGT
GCAGGAATGGCTGGCGAAGCGCCAGGGTGCCCGGTATGTGTGGAACCGCACTGAGCTCATGCAGGCTTCC
CTGGACCCGTCTGTGACCCATCTCATGGGTCTCTTTGAGCCTGGAGACATGAAATACGAGATCCACCGAG
ACTCCACACTGGACCCCTCCCTGATGGAGATGACAGAGGCTGCCCTGCGCCTGCTGAGCAGGAACCCCCG
CGGCTTCTTCCTCTTCGTGGAGGGTGGTCGCATCGACCATGGTCATCATGAAAGCAGGGCTTACCGGGCA
CTGACTGAGACGATCATGTTCGACGACGCCATTGAGAGGGCGGGCCAGCTCACCAGCGAGGAGGACACGC
TGAGCCTCGTCACTGCCGACCACTCCCACGTCTTCTCCTTCGGAGGCTACCCCCTGCGAGGGAGCTCCAT
CTTCGGGCTGGCCCCTGGCAAGGCCCGGGACAGGAAGGCCTACACGGTCCTCCTATACGGAAACGGTCCA
GGCTATGTGCTCAAGGACGGCGCCCGGCCGGATGTTACCGAGAGCGAGAGCGGGAGCCCCGAGTATCGGC
AGCAGTCAGCAGTGCCCCTGGACGAAGAGACCCACGCAGGCGAGGACGTGGCGGTGTTCGCGCGCGGCCC
GCAGGCGCACCTGGTTCACGGCGTGCAGGAGCAGACCTTCATAGCGCACGTCATGGCCTTCGCCGCCTGC
CTGGAGCCCTACACCGCCTGCGACCTGGCGCCCCCCGCCGGCACCACCGACGCCGCGCACCCGGGTGGCG
GAGGACTGAACGACATCTTCGAGGCTCAGAAAATCGAATGGCACGAACATCACCATCACCATCACCATCA
CCATTAAGGCCGGCCTGTAGTCACTGGCACAACGCGTTACCCGGTAAGCCAATCGGGTATACACGGTCGT
CATACTGCAGACAGGGTTCTTCTACTTTGCAAGATAGTCTTGAGTAGTAAAATAAATAGATAGAGAAAAT
CAGCCTCGACTGTGCCTTCTAGTTGCCAGCCATCTGTTGTTTGCCCCTCCCCCGTGCCTTCCTTGACCCT
GGAAGGTGCCACTCCCACTGTCCTTTCCTAATAAAATGAGGAAATTGCATCACAACACTCAACCCTATCT
CGGTCTATTCTTTTGATTTATAAGGGATTTTGCCGATTTCGGCCTATTGGTTAAAAAATGAGCTGATTTA
ACAAAAATTTAACGCGAATTAATTCTGTGGAATGTGTGTCAGTTAGGGTGTGGAAAGTCCCCAGGCTCCC
CAGCAGGCAGAAGTATGCAAAGCATGCATCTCAATTAGTCAGCAACCAGGTGTGGAAAGTCCCCAGGCTC
CCCAGCAGGCAGAAGTATGCAAAGCATGCATCTCAATTAGTCAGCAACCATAGTCCCGCCCCTAACTCCG
CCCATCCCGCCCCTAACTCCGCCCAGTTCCGCCCATTCTCCGCCCCATGGCTGACTAATTTTTTTTATTT
ATGCAGAGGCCGAGGCCGCCTCTGCCTCTGAGCTATTCCAGAAGTAGTGAGGAGGCTTTTTTGGAGGCCT
AGGCTTTTGCAAAAAGCTCCCGGGAGCTTGTATATCCATTTTCGGATCTGATCAGCACGTGTTGACAATT
AATCATCGGCATAGTATATCGGCATAGTATAATACGACAAGGTGAGGAACTAAACCATGACCGAGTACAA
GCCCACGGTGCGCCTCGCCACCCGCGACGACGTCCCCAGGGCCGTACGCACCCTCGCCGCCGCGTTCGCC
GACTACCCCGCCACGCGCCACACCGTCGATCCGGACCGCCACATCGAGCGGGTCACCGAGCTGCAAGAAC
TCTTCCTCACGCGCGTCGGGCTCGACATCGGCAAGGTGTGGGTCGCGGACGACGGCGCCGCGGTGGCGGT
CTGGACCACGCCGGAGAGCGTCGAAGCGGGGGCGGTGTTCGCCGAGATCGGCCCGCGCATGGCCGAGTTG
AGCGGTTCCCGGCTGGCCGCGCAGCAACAGATGGAAGGCCTCCTGGCGCCGCACCGGCCCAAGGAGCCCG
CGTGGTTCCTGGCCACCGTCGGCGTCTCGCCCGACCACCAGGGCAAGGGTCTGGGCAGCGCCGTCGTGCT
CCCCGGAGTGGAGGCGGCCGAGCGCGCCGGGGTGCCCGCCTTCCTGGAGACATCCGCGCCCCGCAACCTC
CCCTTCTACGAGCGGCTCGGCTTCACCGTCACCGCCGACGTCGAGGTGCCCGAAGGACCGCGCACCTGGT
GCATGACCCGCAAGCCCGGTGCCTGACACGTGCTACGAGATTTCGATTCCACCGCCGCCTTCTATGAAAG
GTTGGGCTTCGGAATCGTTTTCCGGGACGCCGGCTGGATGATCCTCCAGCGCGGGGATCTCATGCTGGAG
TTCTTCGCCCACCCCAACTTGTTTATTGCAGCTTATAATGGTTACAAATAAAGCAATAGCATCACAAATT
TCACAAATAAAGCATTTTTTTCACTGCATTCTAGTTGTGGTTTGTCCAAACTCATCAATGTATCTTATCA
TGTCTGTATACCGTCGACCTCTAGCTAGAGCTTGGCGTAATCATGGTCATTACCAATGCTTAATCAGTGA
GGCACCTATCTCAGCGATCTGTCTATTTCGTTCATCCATAGTTGCCTGACTCCCCGTCGTGTAGATAACT
ACGATACGGGAGGGCTTACCATCTGGCCCCAGCGCTGCGATGATACCGCGAGAACCACGCTCACCGGCTC
CGGATTTATCAGCAATAAACCAGCCAGCCGGAAGGGCCGAGCGCAGAAGTGGTCCTGCAACTTTATCCGC
CTCCATCCAGTCTATTAATTGTTGCCGGGAAGCTAGAGTAAGTAGTTCGCCAGTTAATAGTTTGCGCAAC
GTTGTTGCCATCGCTACAGGCATCGTGGTGTCACGCTCGTCGTTTGGTATGGCTTCATTCAGCTCCGGTT
CCCAACGATCAAGGCGAGTTACATGATCCCCCATGTTGTGCAAAAAAGCGGTTAGCTCCTTCGGTCCTCC
GATCGTTGTCAGAAGTAAGTTGGCCGCAGTGTTATCACTCATGGTTATGGCAGCACTGCATAATTCTCTT
ACTGTCATGCCATCCGTAAGATGCTTTTCTGTGACTGGTGAGTACTCAACCAAGTCATTCTGAGAATAGT
GTATGCGGCGACCGAGTTGCTCTTGCCCGGCGTCAATACGGGATAATACCGCGCCACATAGCAGAACTTT
AAAAGTGCTCATCATTGGAAAACGTTCTTCGGGGCGAAAACTCTCAAGGATCTTACCGCTGTTGAGATCC
AGTTCGATGTAACCCACTCGTGCACCCAACTGATCTTCAGCATCTTTTACTTTCACCAGCGTTTCTGGGT
GAGCAAAAACAGGAAGGCAAAATGCCGCAAAAAAGGGAATAAGGGCGACACGGAAATGTTGAATACTCAT
ATTCTTCCTTTTTCAATATTATTGAAGCATTTATCAGGGTTATTGTCTCATGAGCGGATACATATTTGAA
TGTATTTAGAAAAATAAACAAATAGGGGTCAGTGTTACAACCAATTAACCAATTCTGAACATTATCGCGA
GCCCATTTATACCTGAATATGGCTCATAACACCCCTTGCTCATGACCAAAATCCCTTAACGTGAGTTACG
CGCGCGTCGTTCCACTGAGCGTCAGACCCCGTAGAAAAGATCAAAGGATCTTCTTGAGATCCTTTTTTTC
TGCGCGTAATCTGCTGCTTGCAAACAAAAAAACCACCGCTACCAGCGGTGGTTTGTTTGCCGGATCAAGA
GCTACCAACTCTTTTTCCGAAGGTAACTGGCTTCAGCAGAGCGCAGATACCAAATACTGTTCTTCTAGTG
TAGCCGTAGTTAGCCCACCACTTCAAGAACTCTGTAGCACCGCCTACATACCTCGCTCTGCTAATCCTGT
TACCAGTGGCTGCTGCCAGTGGCGATAAGTCGTGTCTTACCGGGTTGGACTCAAGACGATAGTTACCGGA
TAAGGCGCAGCGGTCGGGCTGAACGGGGGGTTCGTGCACACAGCCCAGCTTGGAGCGAACGACCTACACC
GAACTGAGATACCTACAGCGTGAGCTATGAGAAAGCGCCACGCTTCCCGAAGGGAGAAAGGCGGACAGGT
ATCCGGTAAGCGGCAGGGTCGGAACAGGAGAGCGCACGAGGGAGCTTCCAGGGGGAAACGCCTGGTATCT
TTATAGTCCTGTCGGGTTTCGCCACCTCTGACTTGAGCGTCGATTTTTGTGATGCTCGTCAGGGGGGCGG
AGCCTATGGAAAAACGCCAGCAACGCGGCCTTTTTACGGTTCCTGGCCTTTTGCTGGCCTTTTGCTCACA
TGTTCTTTCCTGCGTTATCCCCTGATTCTGTGGATAACCGTATTACCGCCTTTGAGTGAGCTGATACCGC
TCGCCGCAGCCGAACGACCGAGCGCAGCGAGTCAGTGAGCGAGGAAGCGGAAGGCGAGAGTAGGGAACTG
CCAGGCATCAAACTAAGCAGAAGGCCCCTGACGGATGGCCTTTTTGCGTTTCTACAAACTCTTTCTGTGT
TGTAAAACGACGGCCAGTCTTAAGCTCGGGCCCCCTGGGCGGTTCTGATAACGAGTAATCGTTAATCCGC
AAATAACGTAAAAACCCGCTTCGGCGGGTTTTTTTATGGGGGGAGTTTAGGGAAAGAGCATTTGTCAGAA
TATTTAAGGGCGCCTGTCACTTTGCTTGATATATGAGAATTATTTAACCTTATAAATGAGAAAAAAGCAA
CGCACTTTAAATAAGATACGTTGCTTTTTCGATTGATGAACACCTATAATTAAACTATTCATCTATTATT
TATGATTTTTTGTATATACAATATTTCTAGTTTGTTAAAGAGAATTAAGAAAATAAATCTCGAAAATAAT
AAAGGGAAAATCAGTTTTTGATATCAAAATTATACATGTCAACGATAATACAAAATATAATACAAACTAT
AAGATGTTATCAGTATTTATTATCATTTAGAATAAATTTTGTGTCGCCCTTAATTGTGAGCGGATAACAA
TTACGAGCTTCATGCACAGTGGCGTTGACTCAATATTGGCCATTAGCCATATTATTCATTGGTTATATAG
CATAAATCAATATTGGCTATTGGCCATTGCATACGTTGTATCTATATCATAATATGTACATTTATATTGG
CTCATGTCCAATATGACCGCCATGTT
