>Addgene plasmid #157536 | pD649-HAsp-SEMA3A-COMP5AP-AviTag-9xHis | depositor partial sequence | sequence record 304182 | insert (secreted protein)
AATTACCAGAACGGCAAGAACAACGTGCCCCGGCTGAAGCTGAGCTACAAAGAGATGCTGGAAAGCAACA
ACGTGATCACCTTCAACGGCCTGGCCAACAGCAGCAGCTACCACACCTTTCTGCTGGACGAGGAACGGTC
CAGACTGTACGTGGGAGCCAAGGACCACATCTTCAGCTTCGACCTGGTCAACATCAAGGACTTCCAGAAA
ATCGTGTGGCCCGTGTCCTACACCAGACGGGATGAGTGTAAATGGGCCGGCAAGGACATCCTGAAAGAGT
GCGCCAACTTCATCAAGGTGCTGAAGGCCTACAATCAGACCCACCTGTACGCCTGTGGCACCGGCGCTTT
TCACCCTATCTGCACCTACATCGAGATCGGCCACCATCCTGAGGACAATATCTTCAAGCTGGAAAACAGC
CACTTCGAGAACGGCAGAGGCAAGAGCCCCTACGATCCTAAGCTGCTGACAGCCAGCCTGCTGATCGATG
GCGAGCTGTATTCTGGCACAGCCGCCGACTTCATGGGCAGAGACTTCGCCATCTTCAGAACCCTGGGCCA
CCACCATCCAATCAGAACCGAGCAGCACGACAGCCGGTGGCTGAACGACCCTAAGTTTATCAGCGCCCAC
CTGATCAGCGAGAGCGACAACCCCGAGGACGACAAGGTGTACTTCTTCTTCCGGGAAAACGCCATCGACG
GCGAGCACTCTGGAAAAGCCACACACGCCAGAATCGGCCAGATCTGCAAGAACGACTTCGGCGGCCACAG
ATCCCTCGTGAACAAGTGGACCACCTTCCTGAAGGCCCGGCTGATCTGTTCTGTGCCCGGACCTAATGGC
ATCGACACCCACTTCGACGAGCTGCAGGACGTGTTCCTGATGAACTTCAAGGACCCCAAGAATCCCGTGG
TGTACGGCGTGTTCACCACCAGCAGCAACATCTTCAAGGGCAGCGCCGTGTGCATGTACAGCATGTCCGA
TGTGCGGAGAGTGTTTCTGGGCCCCTACGCTCACAGAGATGGCCCCAATTATCAGTGGGTGCCCTACCAG
GGCAGAGTGCCCTATCCTAGACCTGGCACCTGTCCTAGCAAGACCTTTGGCGGCTTCGACAGCACCAAGG
ACCTGCCTGACGATGTGATTACCTTCGCCAGATCTCACCCCGCCATGTACAACCCTGTGTTCCCCATGAA
CAACAGGCCCATCGTGATCAAGACCGACGTGAACTACCAGTTCACCCAGATCGTGGTGGACAGAGTGGAT
GCCGAGGACGGCCAGTACGACGTGATGTTCATCGGCACCGATGTGGGCACCGTGCTGAAAGTGGTGTCTA
TCCCCAAAGAGACTTGGTACGACCTGGAAGAGGTGCTGCTGGAAGAGATGACCGTGTTCAGAGAGCCCAC
AGCCATCAGCGCCATGGAACTGAGCACAAAACAGCAACAGCTGTACATCGGCAGCACAGCCGGCGTTGCA
CAACTGCCTCTGCACAGATGCGACATCTACGGCAAAGCCTGCGCCGAGTGTTGCCTGGCCAGAGATCCTT
ACTGTGCCTGGGATGGCAGCGCCTGCAGCAGATACTTTCCTACCGCCAAGCGGCGGACCAGACGGCAGGA
TATCAGAAACGGCGACCCTCTGACACACTGCAGCGACCTGCACCACGACAATCACCACGGACACAGCCCC
GAGGAAAGAATCATCTACGGGGTCGAGAACTCCAGCACATTCCTGGAATGCAGCCCCAAGAGCCAGCGCG
CTCTGGTGTATTGGCAGTTCCAGAGGCGCAATGAGGAACGGAAAGAGGAAATCCGGGTCGACGACCACAT
CATCCGGACAGATCAGGGCCTGCTGCTGAGAAGCCTGCAACAGAAGGACAGCGGCAACTACCTGTGCCAC
GCCGTGGAACACGGCTTCATCCAGACACTGCTCAAAGTGACCCTGGAAGTGATCGACACCGAGCACCTCG
AGGAACTGCTGCACAAGGACGATGATGGCGACGGCAGCAAGACCAAAGAAATGAGCAACAGCATGACGCC
CTCTCAGAAAGTCTGGTACAGGGACTTCATGCAGCTGATCAATCACCCCAACCTGAACACCATGGACGAG
TTCTGCGAGCAAGTGTGGAAGCGGGACAGAAAGCAGCGGAGACAGAGGCCTGGACACACCCCTGGCAATA
GCAACAAATGGAAGCACCTCCAAGAGAACAAGAAAGGCCGGAACAGACGGACCCACGAGTTTGAGAGGGC
CCCTAGATCTGTT
